>Addgene plasmid #129775 | pT3-EF1A-MYC-IRES-luc | addgene full sequence | sequence record 263367 | Addgene NGS Result
CTAGCTCGAGATCTTAATTAAACTAGTATCGATATAACTTCGTATAATGTATGCTATACGAAGTTATATG
TACGGGCCAGATATACGCGTTGACATTGATTATTGACTAGGCTTTTGCAAAAAGCTTTGCAAAGATGGAT
AAAGTTTTAAACAGAGAGGAATCTTTGCAGCTAATGGACCTTCTAGGTCTTGAAAGGAGTGGGAATTGGC
TCCGGTGCCCGTCAGTGGGCAGAGCGCACATCGCCCACAGTCCCCGAGAAGTTGGGGGGAGGGGTCGGCA
ATTGAACCGGTGCCTAGAGAAGGTGGCGCGGGGTAAACTGGGAAAGTGATGTCGTGTACTGGCTCCGCCT
TTTTCCCGAGGGTGGGGGAGAACCGTATATAAGTGCAGTAGTCGCCGTGAACGTTCTTTTTCGCAACGGG
TTTGCCGCCAGAACACAGGTAAGTGCCGTGTGTGGTTCCCGCGGGCCTGGCCTCTTTACGGGTTATGGCC
CTTGCGTGCCTTGAATTACTTCCACCTGGCTGCAGTACGTGATTCTTGATCCCGAGCTTCGGGTTGGAAG
TGGGTGGGAGAGTTCGAGGCCTTGCGCTTAAGGAGCCCCTTCGCCTCGTGCTTGAGTTGAGGCCTGGCCT
GGGCGCTGGGGCCGCCGCGTGCGAATCTGGTGGCACCTTCGCGCCTGTCTCGCTGCTTTCGATAAGTCTC
TAGCCATTTAAAATTTTTGATGACCTGCTGCGACGCTTTTTTTCTGGCAAGATAGTCTTGTAAATGCGGG
CCAAGATCTGCACACTGGTATTTCGGTTTTTGGGGCCGCGGGCGGCGACGGGGCCCGTGCGTCCCAGCGC
ACATGTTCGGCGAGGCGGGGCCTGCGAGCGCGGCCACCGAGAATCGGACGGGGGTAGTCTCAAGCTGGCC
GGCCTGCTCTGGTGCCTGGCCTCGCGCCGCCGTGTATCGCCCCGCCCTGGGCGGCAAGGCTGGCCCGGTC
GGCACCAGTTGCGTGAGCGGAAAGATGGCCGCTTCCCGGCCCTGCTGCAGGGAGCTCAAAATGGAGGACG
CGGCGCTCGGGAGAGCGGGCGGGTGAGTCACCCACACAAAGGAAAAGGGCCTTTCCGTCCTCAGCCGTCG
CTTCATGTGACTCCACGGAGTACCGGGCGCCGTCCAGGCACCTCGATTAGTTCTCGAGCTTTTGGAGTAC
GTCGTCTTTAGGTTGGGGGGAGGGGTTTTATGCGATGGAGTTTCCCCACACTGAGTGGGTGGAGACTGAA
GTTAGGCCAGCTTGGCACTTGATGTAATTCTCCTTGGAATTTGCCCTTTTTGAGTTTGGATCTTGGTTCA
TTCTCAAGCCTCAGACAGTGGTTCAAAGTTTTTTTCTTCCATTTCAGGTGTCGTGAGGAATTAGCTTGGT
ACTAATACGACTCACTATAGGGAGACCCAAGCTGGCTAGGTAAGCTTGGTACCGAGCTCGGATCCACTAG
TCCAGTGTGGTGGAATTCTGCAGATATCAACAAGTTTGTACAAAAAAGCAGGCTTCGCCACCATGCCCCT
CAACGTTAGCTTCACCAACAGGAACTATGACCTCGACTACGACTCGGTGCAGCCGTATTTCTACTGCGAC
GAGGAGGAGAACTTCTACCAGCAGCAGCAGCAGAGCGAGCTGCAGCCCCCGGCGCCCAGCGAGGATATCT
GGAAGAAATTCGAGCTGCTGCCCACCCCGCCCCTGTCCCCTAGCCGCCGCTCCGGGCTCTGCTCGCCCTC
CTACGTTGCGGTCACACCCTTCTCCCTTCGGGGAGACAACGACGGCGGTGGCGGGAGCTTCTCCACGGCC
GACCAGCTGGAGATGGTGACCGAGCTGCTGGGAGGAGACATGGTGAACCAGAGTTTCATCTGCGACCCGG
ACGACGAGACCTTCATCAAAAACATCATCATCCAGGACTGTATGTGGAGCGGCTTCTCGGCCGCCGCCAA
GCTCGTCTCAGAGAAGCTGGCCTCCTACCAGGCTGCGCGCAAAGACAGCGGCAGCCCGAACCCCGCCCGC
GGCCACAGCGTCTGCTCCACCTCCAGCTTGTACCTGCAGGATCTGAGCGCCGCCGCCTCAGAGTGCATCG
ACCCCTCGGTGGTCTTCCCCTACCCTCTCAACGACAGCAGCTCGCCCAAGTCCTGCGCCTCGCAAGACTC
CAGCGCCTTCTCTCCGTCCTCGGATTCTCTGCTCTCCTCGACGGAGTCCTCCCCGCAGGGCAGCCCCGAG
CCCCTGGTGCTCCATGAGGAGACACCGCCCACCACCAGCAGCGACTCTGAGGAGGAACAAGAAGATGAGG
AAGAAATCGATGTTGTTTCTGTGGAAAAGAGGCAGGCTCCTGGCAAAAGGTCAGAGTCTGGATCACCTTC
TGCTGGAGGCCACAGCAAACCTCCTCACAGCCCACTGGTCCTCAAGAGGTGCCACGTCTCCACACATCAG
CACAACTACGCAGCGCCTCCCTCCACTCGGAAGGACTATCCTGCTGCCAAGAGGGTCAAGTTGGACAGTG
TCAGAGTCCTGAGACAGATCAGCAACAACCGAAAATGCACCAGCCCCAGGTCCTCGGACACCGAGGAGAA
TGTCAAGAGGCGAACACACAACGTCTTGGAGCGCCAGAGGAGGAACGAGCTAAAACGGAGCTTTTTTGCC
CTGCGTGACCAGATCCCGGAGTTGGAAAACAATGAAAAGGCCCCCAAGGTAGTTATCCTTAAAAAAGCCA
CAGCATACATCCTGTCCGTCCAAGCAGAGGAGCAAAAGCTCATTTCTGAAGAGGACTTGTTGCGGAAACG
ACGAGAACAGTTGAAACACAAACTTGAACAGCTACGGAACTCTTGTGCGGACCCAGCTTTCTTGTACAAA
GTGGTTGATATCCAGCACAGTGGCGGCCGCTCGAGTCTAGAGGGCCCGCGGTTCGAAGGTAAGCCTATCC
CTAACCCTCTCCTCGGTCTCGATTCTACGCGTACCGGTTAGTAATGAGTTTCCCCCCCCCCCTAACGTTA
CTGGCCGAAGCCGCTTGGAATAAGGCCGGTGTGCGTTTGTCTATATGTTATTTTCCACCATATTGCCGTC
TTTTGGCAATGTGAGGGCCCGGAAACCTGGCCCTGTCTTCTTGACGAGCATTCCTAGGGGTCTTTCCCCT
CTCGCCAAAGGAATGCAAGGTCTGTTGAATGTCGTGAAGGAAGCAGTTCCTCTGGAAGCTTCTTGAAGAC
AAACAACGTCTGTAGCGACCCTTTGCAGGCAGCGGAACCCCCCACCTGGCGACAGGTGCCTCTGCGGCCA
AAAGCCACGTGTATAAGATACACCTGCAAAGGCGGCACAACCCCAGTGCCACGTTGTGAGTTGGATAGTT
GTGGAAAGAGTCAAATGGCTCTCCTCAAGCGTATTCAACAAGGGGCTGAAGGATGCCCAGAAGGTACCCC
ATTGTATGGGATCTGATCTGGGGCCTCGGTGCACATGCTTTACATGTGTTTAGTCGAGGTTAAAAAAACG
TCTAGGCCCCCCGAACCACGGGGACGTGGTTTTCCTTTGAAAAACACGATGATAATATGGCCACAACCAT
GGAAGACGCCAAAAACATAAAGAAAGGCCCGGCGCCATTCTATCCGCTGGAAGATGGAACCGCTGGAGAG
CAACTGCATAAGGCTATGAAGAGATACGCCCTGGTTCCTGGAACAATTGCTTTTACAGATGCACATATCG
AGGTGGACATCACTTACGCTGAGTACTTCGAAATGTCCGTTCGGTTGGCAGAAGCTATGAAACGATATGG
GCTGAATACAAATCACAGAATCGTCGTATGCAGTGAAAACTCTCTTCAATTCTTTATGCCGGTGTTGGGC
GCGTTATTTATCGGAGTTGCAGTTGCGCCCGCGAACGACATTTATAATGAACGTGAATTGCTCAACAGTA
TGGGCATTTCGCAGCCTACCGTGGTGTTCGTTTCCAAAAAGGGGTTGCAAAAAATTTTGAACGTGCAAAA
AAAGCTCCCAATCATCCAAAAAATTATTATCATGGATTCTAAAACGGATTACCAGGGATTTCAGTCGATG
TACACGTTCGTCACATCTCATCTACCTCCCGGTTTTAATGAATACGATTTTGTGCCAGAGTCCTTCGATA
GGGACAAGACAATTGCACTGATCATGAACTCCTCTGGATCTACTGGTCTGCCTAAAGGTGTCGCTCTGCC
TCATAGAACTGCCTGCGTGAGATTCTCGCATGCCAGAGATCCTATTTTTGGCAATCAAATCATTCCGGAT
ACTGCGATTTTAAGTGTTGTTCCATTCCATCACGGTTTTGGAATGTTTACTACACTCGGATATTTGATAT
GTGGATTTCGAGTCGTCTTAATGTATAGATTTGAAGAAGAGCTGTTTCTGAGGAGCCTTCAGGATTACAA
GATTCAAAGTGCGCTGCTGGTGCCAACCCTATTCTCCTTCTTCGCCAAAAGCACTCTGATTGACAAATAC
GATTTATCTAATTTACACGAAATTGCTTCTGGTGGCGCTCCCCTCTCTAAGGAAGTCGGGGAAGCGGTTG
CCAAGAGGTTCCATCTGCCAGGTATCAGGCAAGGATATGGGCTCACTGAGACTACATCAGCTATTCTGAT
TACACCCGAGGGGGATGATAAACCGGGCGCGGTCGGTAAAGTTGTTCCATTTTTTGAAGCGAAGGTTGTG
GATCTGGATACCGGGAAAACGCTGGGCGTTAATCAAAGAGGCGAACTGTGTGTGAGAGGTCCTATGATTA
TGTCCGGTTATGTAAACAATCCGGAAGCGACCAACGCCTTGATTGACAAGGATGGATGGCTACATTCTGG
AGACATAGCTTACTGGGACGAAGACGAACACTTCTTCATCGTTGACCGCCTGAAGTCTCTGATTAAGTAC
AAAGGCTATCAGGTGGCTCCCGCTGAATTGGAATCCATCTTGCTCCAACACCCCAACATCTTCGACGCAG
GTGTCGCAGGTCTTCCCGACGATGACGCCGGTGAACTTCCCGCCGCCGTTGTTGTTTTGGAGCACGGAAA
GACGATGACGGAAAAAGAGATCGTGGATTACGTCGCCAGTCAAGTAACAACCGCGAAAAAGTTGCGCGGA
GGAGTTGTGTTTGTGGACGAAGTACCGAAAGGTCTTACCGGAAAACTCGACGCAAGAAAAATCAGAGAGA
TCCTCATAAAGGCCAAGAAGGGCGGAAAGATCGCCGTGTAATTCTAGGATCCGTCGACCTGCAGCCAAGC
TTATCGATAAACCCGCTGATCAGCCTCGACTGTGCCTTCTAGTTGCCAGCCATCTGTTGTTTGCCCCTCC
CCCGTGCCTTCCTTGACCCTGGAAGGTGCCACTCCCACTGTCCTTTCCTAATAAAATGAGGAAATTGCAT
CGCATTGTCTGAGTAGGTGTCATTCTATTCTGGGGGGTGGGGTGGGGCAGGACAGCAAGGGGGAGGATTG
GGAAGACAATAGCAGGCATGCTGGGGATGCGGTGGGCTCTATGGCTTCTGAGGCGGAAAGAACCAGCTGG
GGCTCTAGGGGGTATCCCCACGCGCCCTGTAGCGGCGCATTAAATAACTTCGTATAATGTATGCTATACG
AAGTTATATCGTATGCATGCTTTGCATACTTCTGCCTGCTGGGGAGCCTGGGGACTTTCCACACCCTAAC
TGACACACATTCCACAGAATTCCTTGAAATACATCCACAGGTACACCTCCAATTGACTCAAATGATGTCA
ATTAGTCTATCAGAAGCTTCTAAAGCCATGACATCATTTTCTGGAATTTTCCAAGCTGTTTAAAGGCACA
GTCAACTTAGTGTATGTAAACTTCTGACCCACTGGAATTGTGATACAGTGAATTATAAGTGAAATAATCT
GTCTGTAAACAATTGTTGGAAAAATGACTTGTGTCATGCACAAAGTAGATGTCCTAACTGACTTGCCAAA
ACTATTGTTTGTTAACAAGAAATTTGTGGAGTAGTTGAAAAACGAGTTTTAATGACTCCAACTTAAGTGT
ATGTAAACTTCCGACTTCAACTGTAGGGTACCGAGCTCGAATTCACTGGCCGTCGTTTTACAACGTCGTG
ACTGGGAAAACCCTGGCGTTACCCAACTTAATCGCCTTGCAGCACATCCCCCTTTCGCCAGCTGGCGTAA
TAGCGAAGAGGCCCGCACCGATCGCCCTTCCCAACAGTTGCGCAGCCTGAATGGCGAATGGCGCCTGATG
CGGTATTTTCTCCTTACGCATCTGTGCGGTATTTCACACCGCATATGGTGCACTCTCAGTACAATCTGCT
CTGATGCCGCATAGTTAAGCCAGCCCCGACACCCGCCAACACCCGCTGACGCGCCCTGACGGGCTTGTCT
GCTCCCGGCATCCGCTTACAGACAAGCTGTGACCGTCTCCGGGAGCTGCATGTGTCAGAGGTTTTCACCG
TCATCACCGAAACGCGCGAGACGAAAGGGCCTCGTGATACGCCTATTTTTATAGGTTAATGTCATGATAA
TAATGGTTTCTTAGACGTCAGGTGGCACTTTTCGGGGAAATGTGCGCGGAACCCCTATTTGTTTATTTTT
CTAAATACATTCAAATATGTATCCGCTCATGAGACAATAACCCTGATAAATGCTTCAATAATATTGAAAA
AGGAAGAGTATGAGTATTCAACATTTCCGTGTCGCCCTTATTCCCTTTTTTGCGGCATTTTGCCTTCCTG
TTTTTGCTCACCCAGAAACGCTGGTGAAAGTAAAAGATGCTGAAGATCAGTTGGGTGCACGAGTGGGTTA
CATCGAACTGGATCTCAACAGCGGTAAGATCCTTGAGAGTTTTCGCCCCGAAGAACGTTTTCCAATGATG
AGCACTTTTAAAGTTCTGCTATGTGGCGCGGTATTATCCCGTATTGACGCCGGGCAAGAGCAACTCGGTC
GCCGCATACACTATTCTCAGAATGACTTGGTTGAGTACTCACCAGTCACAGAAAAGCATCTTACGGATGG
CATGACAGTAAGAGAATTATGCAGTGCTGCCATAACCATGAGTGATAACACTGCGGCCAACTTACTTCTG
ACAACGATCGGAGGACCGAAGGAGCTAACCGCTTTTTTGCACAACATGGGGGATCATGTAACTCGCCTTG
ATCGTTGGGAACCGGAGCTGAATGAAGCCATACCAAACGACGAGCGTGACACCACGATGCCTGTAGCAAT
GGCAACAACGTTGCGCAAACTATTAACTGGCGAACTACTTACTCTAGCTTCCCGGCAACAATTAATAGAC
TGGATGGAGGCGGATAAAGTTGCAGGACCACTTCTGCGCTCGGCCCTTCCGGCTGGCTGGTTTATTGCTG
ATAAATCTGGAGCCGGTGAGCGTGGGTCTCGCGGTATCATTGCAGCACTGGGGCCAGATGGTAAGCCCTC
CCGTATCGTAGTTATCTACACGACGGGGAGTCAGGCAACTATGGATGAACGAAATAGACAGATCGCTGAG
ATAGGTGCCTCACTGATTAAGCATTGGTAACTGTCAGACCAAGTTTACTCATATATACTTTAGATTGATT
TAAAACTTCATTTTTAATTTAAAAGGATCTAGGTGAAGATCCTTTTTGATAATCTCATGACCAAAATCCC
TTAACGTGAGTTTTCGTTCCACTGAGCGTCAGACCCCGTAGAAAAGATCAAAGGATCTTCTTGAGATCCT
TTTTTTCTGCGCGTAATCTGCTGCTTGCAAACAAAAAAACCACCGCTACCAGCGGTGGTTTGTTTGCCGG
ATCAAGAGCTACCAACTCTTTTTCCGAAGGTAACTGGCTTCAGCAGAGCGCAGATACCAAATACTGTTCT
TCTAGTGTAGCCGTAGTTAGGCCACCACTTCAAGAACTCTGTAGCACCGCCTACATACCTCGCTCTGCTA
ATCCTGTTACCAGTGGCTGCTGCCAGTGGCGATAAGTCGTGTCTTACCGGGTTGGACTCAAGACGATAGT
TACCGGATAAGGCGCAGCGGTCGGGCTGAACGGGGGGTTCGTGCACACAGCCCAGCTTGGAGCGAACGAC
CTACACCGAACTGAGATACCTACAGCGTGAGCTATGAGAAAGCGCCACGCTTCCCGAAGGGAGAAAGGCG
GACAGGTATCCGGTAAGCGGCAGGGTCGGAACAGGAGAGCGCACGAGGGAGCTTCCAGGGGGAAACGCCT
GGTATCTTTATAGTCCTGTCGGGTTTCGCCACCTCTGACTTGAGCGTCGATTTTTGTGATGCTCGTCAGG
GGGGCGGAGCCTATGGAAAAACGCCAGCAACGCGGCCTTTTTACGGTTCCTGGCCTTTTGCTGGCCTTTT
GCTCACATGTTCTTTCCTGCGTTATCCCCTGATTCTGTGGATAACCGTATTACCGCCTTTGAGTGAGCTG
ATACCGCTCGCCGCAGCCGAACGACCGAGCGCAGCGAGTCAGTGAGCGAGGAAGCGGAAGAGCGCCCAAT
ACGCAAACCGCCTCTCCCCGCGCGTTGGCCGATTCATTAATGCAGCTGGCACGACAGGTTTCCCGACTGG
AAAGCGGGCAGTGAGCGCAACGCAATTAATGTGAGTTAGCTCACTCATTAGGCACCCCAGGCTTTACACT
TTATGCTTCCGGCTCGTATGTTGTGTGGAATTGTGAGCGGATAACAATTTCACACAGGAAACAGCTATGA
CCATGATTACGCCAAGCTTGCATGCCTGCAGGTCGACTCTAGACCTATACAGTTGAAGTCGGAAGTTTAC
ATACACTTAAGTTGGAGTCATTAAAACTCGTTTTTCAACTACTCCACAAATTTCTTGTTAACAAACAATA
GTTTTGGCAAGTCAGTTAGGACATCTACTTTGTGCATGACACAAGTCATTTTTCCAACAATTGTTTACAG
ACAGATTATTTCACTTATAATTCACTGTATCACAATTCCAGTGGGTCAGAAGTTTACATACACTAAGTTG
ACTGTGCCTTTAAACAGCTTGGAAAATTCCAGAAAATGATGTCATGGCTTTAGAAGCTTCTGATAGACTA
ATTGACATCATTTGAGTCAATTGGAGGTGTACCTGTGGATGTATTTCAAGGGGATCCAGACATGATAAGA
TACATTGATGAGTTTGGACAAACCACAACTAGAATGCAGCGGCCG
Features (pLannotate 1.2.2; 28 found; start..end, strand, type, name):
     34..67      -  protein_bind   loxP: Cre-mediated recombination occurs in the 8-bp core sequence (GCATACAT). Cre recombinase
     92..110     +  enhancer       CMV enhancer (fragment): human cytomegalovirus immediate early enhancer
    135..201     +  CDS            small t antigen (fragment): SV40 (simian virus 40) small t antigen
    208..1386    +  promoter       EF-1α promoter: strong constitutive promoter for human elongation factor EF-1α
   1403..1421    +  promoter       T7 promoter: promoter for bacteriophage T7 RNA polymerase
   1500..1524    +  protein_bind   attB1: mutant version of attB; recombination site for the Gateway® BP reaction BP Clonase™
   1533..2849    +  CDS            MYC: MYC_HUMAN - Also known as BHLHE39. Experimental evidence at protein level: Swiss-Prot protein existence level 1. Transcription factor that binds DNA in a non-specific manner, yet also specifically recognizes the core sequence 5'-CAC[GA]TG-3'. Activates the transcription of growth-related genes. Binds to the VEGFA promoter, promoting VEGFA production and subsequent sprouting angiogenesis (PubMed:24940000). Regulator of somatic reprogramming, controls self-renewal of embryonic stem cells. Functions with TAF6L to activate target gene expression through RNA polymerase II pause release (By similari
   2851..2875    -  protein_bind   attB2: mutant version of attB; recombination site for the Gateway® BP reaction BP Clonase™
   2928..2969    +  CDS            V5 tag: epitope tag from simian virus 5
   3093..3555    +  misc_feature   IRES: internal ribosome entry site (IRES) of the encephalomyocarditis virus (EMCV)
   3569..5221    +  CDS            luciferase: firefly luciferase; luc+; enhanced luc+ version of the luciferase gene
   5280..5504    +  polyA_signal   bGH poly(A) signal: bovine growth hormone polyadenylation signal
   5508..5529    +  promoter       SV40 promoter (fragment): SV40 enhancer and early promoter
   5550..5573    +  rep_origin     f1 ori (fragment): f1 bacteriophage origin of replication; arrow indicates direction of (+) strand synthesis
   5574..5607    -  protein_bind   loxP: Cre-mediated recombination occurs in the 8-bp core sequence (GCATACAT). Cre recombinase
   5613..5687    -  promoter       SV40 promoter (fragment): SV40 enhancer and early promoter
   6061..6218    +  CDS            lacZα (fragment): LacZα fragment of β-galactosidase; lacZ fragment
   6224..6323    -  misc_feature   bom (fragment): basis of mobility region from pBR322
   6425..6460    -  CDS            rop (fragment): Rop protein, which maintains plasmids at low copy number; rop
   6555..6659    +  promoter       AmpR promoter: bla
   6660..7520    +  CDS            AmpR: β-lactamase; bla; confers resistance to ampicillin, carbenicillin, and related antibiotics
   7691..8279    +  rep_origin     ori: high-copy-number ColE1/pMB1/pBR322/pUC origin of replication
   8462..8554    +  CDS            lacI (fragment): lac repressor; lacI; The lac repressor binds to the lac operator to inhibit transcription in E. coli. This inhibition can be relieved by adding lactose or isopropyl-β-D-thiogalactopyranoside (IPTG).
   8567..8588    +  protein_bind   CAP binding site: CAP binding activates transcription in the presence of cAMP. E. coli catabolite activator protein
   8603..8633    +  promoter       lac promoter: promoter for the E. coli lac operon
   8641..8657    +  protein_bind   lac operator: The lac repressor binds to the lac operator to inhibit transcription in E. coli. This inhibition can be relieved by adding lactose or isopropyl-β-D-thiogalactopyranoside (IPTG). lac repressor encoded by lacI
   8694..8723    -  misc_feature   MCS (fragment): pUC18/19 multiple cloning site
   9083..9139    -  polyA_signal   SV40 poly(A) signal (fragment): SV40 polyadenylation signal
