[The description below was written by a language model from this plasmid's Addgene catalogue record and pLannotate feature annotations shown in this document.]
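Description:
pT3-EF1A-MYC-IRES-luc is a transposon-based mammalian expression plasmid of about 9.1 kb, built on the pT3-EF1a backbone by Gibson insertion of human MYC, an IRES and firefly luciferase. It is propagated in E. coli under ampicillin selection (AmpR with its bla promoter) from a ColE1/pUC-type origin. Although that origin is annotated as high copy, the catalogue lists the plasmid as low copy and slow growing, maintained in a recombination-reducing strain. The feature table does not annotate the transposon inverted repeats themselves, so the transposon nature and the transposase it pairs with rest on the catalogue description and backbone name rather than on mapped features.

The payload is a single bicistronic unit driven by the strong constitutive human EF-1α promoter. The MYC coding sequence sits between attB1 and attB2 sites, a remnant of Gateway cloning in the backbone. A V5 tag sequence lies downstream of attB2, though the record does not say whether it is translated in frame with MYC. An EMCV IRES then permits cap-independent translation of luc+ firefly luciferase from the same transcript, which ends at a bGH polyadenylation signal. The catalogue lists luciferase as a C-terminal tag, but the IRES arrangement indicates it is made as a separate protein, serving as a bioluminescent reporter for cells expressing the oncogene. Two loxP sites flank the expression cassette, and the depositor cautions that this makes the plasmid unsuitable for Cre-expressing mice, where the cassette could be recombined. The associated work concerns hepatocellular carcinoma and immunotherapy resistance, which fits stable genomic integration of MYC for tumour modelling with luciferase-based imaging. The remaining annotations are short vector-derived fragments.
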