Addgene plasmid #129775: pT3-EF1A-MYC-IRES-luc
Purpose: Transposon based vector that expresses human MYC followed by IRES and firefly luciferase
Depositing lab: Amaia Lujambio. Depositing organization: Icahn School of Medicine at Mount Sinai. Publication: beta-catenin activation promotes immune escape and resistance to anti-PD-1 therapy in hepatocellular carcinoma. Ruiz de Galarreta M, Bresnahan E, Molina-Sanchez P, Lindblad KE, Maier B, Sia D, Puigvehi M, Miguela V, Casanova-Acebes M, Dhainaut M, Villacorta-Martin C, Singhi AD, Moghe A, von Felden J, Tal Grinspan L, Wang S, Kamphorst AO, Monga SP, Brown BD, Villanueva A, Llovet JM, Merad M, Lujambio A. Cancer Discov. 2019 Jun 11. pii: 2159-8290.CD-19-0074. doi: 10.1158/2159-8290.CD-19-0074. PubMed 31186238.
Backbone
  Vector backbone: pT3-EF1a
  Total vector size (bp): 9144
  Modifications to backbone: Insertion of human MYC, IRES, and firefly luciferase
  Vector type: Mammalian Expression
Growth in bacteria
  Bacterial resistance: Ampicillin, 100 μg/mL
  Growth temperature: 37°C
  Growth strain: NEB Stable
  Growth instructions: Slow growing plasmids, grow at least 18 hours.
  Copy number: Low Copy
Gene/Insert
  Gene/Insert name: human MYC (alt name: MYC)
  Species: H. sapiens (human)
  Insert size (bp): 3700
  Entrez Gene: MYC (a.k.a. MRTL, MYCC, bHLHe39, c-Myc)
  Promoter: EF1A
  Tag / fusion protein: luciferase (C terminal on insert)
  Cloning method: Gibson Cloning
  Sequencing primers: 5′ TCAAGCCTCAGACAGTGGTTC
Resource information
  A portion of this plasmid was derived from a plasmid made by: Xin Chen (backbone vector)
Terms and licenses: Academic/Nonprofit Terms; Industry Terms: Not Available to Industry
Depositor comments: The plasmid contains loxp sites so it´s not ideal for experiments in mice expressing Cre.
How to cite: pT3-EF1A-MYC-IRES-luc was a gift from Amaia Lujambio (Addgene plasmid # 129775 ; http://n2t.net/addgene:129775 ; RRID:Addgene_129775)
